>Addgene plasmid #238737 | TCEB1-NanoLuc Fusion Vector | addgene full sequence | sequence record 481952 | Addgene NGS Result
GGCTCCGGTGCCCGTCAGTGGGCAGAGCGCACATCGCCCACAGTCCCCGAGAAGTTGGGGGGAGGGGTCG
GCAATTGAACCGGTGCCTAGAGAAGGTGGCGCGGGGTAAACTGGGAAAGTGATGTCGTGTACTGGCTCCG
CCTTTTTCCCGAGGGTGGGGGAGAACCGTATATAAGTGCAGTAGTCGCCGTGAACGTTCTTTTTCGCAAC
GGGTTTGCCGCCAGAACACAGGTAAGTGCCGTGTGTGGTTCCCGCGGGCCTGGCCTCTTTACGGGTTATG
GCCCTTGCGTGCCTTGAATTACTTCCACCTGGCTGCAGTACGTGATTCTTGATCCCGAGCTTCGGGTTGG
AAGTGGGTGGGAGAGTTCGAGGCCTTGCGCTTAAGGAGCCCCTTCGCCTCGTGCTTGAGTTGAGGCCTGG
CCTGGGCGCTGGGGCCGCCGCGTGCGAATCTGGTGGCACCTTCGCGCCTGTCTCGCTGCTTTCGATAAGT
CTCTAGCCATTTAAAATTTTTGATGACCTGCTGCGACGCTTTTTTTCTGGCAAGATAGTCTTGTAAATGC
GGGCCAAGATCTGCACACTGGTATTTCGGTTTTTGGGGCCGCGGGCGGCGACGGGGCCCGTGCGTCCCAG
CGCACATGTTCGGCGAGGCGGGGCCTGCGAGCGCGGCCACCGAGAATCGGACGGGGGTAGTCTCAAGCTG
GCCGGCCTGCTCTGGTGCCTGGCCTCGCGCCGCCGTGTATCGCCCCGCCCTGGGCGGCAAGGCTGGCCCG
GTCGGCACCAGTTGCGTGAGCGGAAAGATGGCCGCTTCCCGGCCCTGCTGCAGGCAGCTCAAAATGGAGG
ACGCGGCGCTCGGGAGAGCGGGCGGGTGAGTCACCCACACAAAGGAAAAGGGCCTTTCCGTCCTCAGCCG
TCGCTTCATGTGACTCCACGGAGTACCGGGCGCCGTCCAGGCACCTCGATTAGTTCTCGAGCTTTTGGAG
TACGTCGTCTTTAGGTTGGGGGGAGGGGTTTTATGCGATGGAGTTTCCCCACACTGAGTGGGTGGAGACT
GAAGTTAGGCCAGCTTGGCACTTGATGTAATTCTCCTTGGAATTTGCCCTTTTTGAGTTTGGATCTTGGT
TCATTCTCAAGCCTCAGACAGTGGTTCAAAGTTTTTTTCTTCCATTTCAGGTGTCGTGAAAGCCGAATTC
TGCAGATATCCATCACACTGTCGAGCATGCATCTAGTCCAGTGTGGTGGAATTCGGCTTCGTGGGGACGC
CGTACAGGGACGTGCACCTCTCCCGCTGCACCGCCTCCAGCGTCGCCGCCGGCTCGAAGGACGGGGCCGG
GATGACGATGCAGGCGGCGTGGGAGGTGGCGCCCAAGTTGCCCATGACCATGCCGAAGCAGTGGTAGAAG
GGCACCGGCAGACACACCCGGTCCTGCTCCGTGTAGCCGACCGTGCGGCCCACCCAGTAGCCGTTGTTGA
GGATGTTGTGGTGGGAGAGCGTGGCGCCCTTGGGGAAGCCGGTGTGCCGGAGGTGTACTGGATGTTGACC
GGGAATCGATGCCACCATGATTGAACAAGATGGATTGCACGCAGGTTCTCCGGCCGCTTGGGTGGAGAGG
CTATTCGGCTATGACTGGGCACAACAGACAATCGGCTGCTCTGATGCCGCCGTGTTCCGGCTGTCAGCGC
AGGGGCGCCCGGTTCTTTTTGTCAAGACCGACCTGTCCGGTGCCCTGAATGAACTGCAGGACGAGGCAGC
GCGGCTATCGTGGCTGGCCACGACGGGCGTTCCTTGCGCAGCTGTGCTCGACGTTGTCACTGAAGCGGGA
AGGGACTGGCTGCTATTGGGCGAAGTGCCGGGGCAGGATCTCCTGTCATCTCACCTTGCTCCTGCCGAGA
AAGTATCCATCATGGCTGATGCAATGCGGCGGCTGCATACGCTTGATCCGGCTACCTGCCCATTCGACCA
CCAAGCGAAACATCGCATCGAGCGAGCACGTACTCGGATGGAAGCCGGTCTTGTCGATCAGGATGATCTG
GACGAAGAGCATCAGGGGCTCGCGCCAGCCGAACTGTTCGCCAGGCTCAAGGCGCGCATGCCCGACGGCG
AGGATCTCGTCGTGACCCACGGCGATGCCTGCTTGCCGAATATCATGGTGGAAAATGGCCGCTTTTCTGG
ATTCATCGACTGTGGCCGGCTGGGTGTGGCGGACCGCTATCAGGACATAGCGTTGGCTACCCGTGATATT
GCTGAAGAGCTTGGCGGCGAATGGGCTGACCGCTTCCTCGTGCTTTACGGTATCGCCGCTCCCGATTCGC
AGCGCATCGCCTTCTATCGCCTTCTTGACGAGTTCTTCTGAACTCTAGCCATCACGATGGCCGCAATAAA
ATATCTTTATTTTCATTACATCTGTGTGTTGGTTTTTTGTGTGACGATTCCGGACTATAAAAGGATCTAG
GTGAAGATCCTTTTTGATAATCTCATGACCAAAATCCCTTAACGTGAGTTTTCGTTCCACTGAGCGTCAG
ACCCCGTAGAAAAGATCAAAGGATCTTCTTGAAATCCTTTTTTTCTGCGCGTAATCTGCTGCTTGCAAAC
AAAAAAACCACCGCTACCAGCGGTGGTTTGTTTGCCGGATCAAGAGCTACCAACTCTTTTTCCGAAGGTA
ACTGGCTTCAGCAGAGCGCAGATACCAAATACTGTCCTTCTAGTGTAGCCGTAGTTAGGCCACCACTTCA
AGAACTCTGTAGCACCGCCTACATACCTCGCTCTGCTAATCCTGTTACCAGTGGCTGCTGCCAGTGGCGA
TAAGTCGTGTCTTACCGGGTTGGACTCAAGACGATAGTTACCGGATAAGGCGCAGCGGTCGGGCTGAACG
GGGGGTTCGTGCACACAGCCCAGCTTGGAGCGAACGACCTACACCGAACTGAGATACCTACAGCGTGAGC
TATGAGAAAGCGCCACGCTTCCCGAAGGGAGAAAGGCGGACAGGTATCCGGTAAGCGGCAGGGTCGGAAC
AGGAGAGCGCACGAGGGAGCTTCCAGGGGGAAACGCCTGGTATCTTTATAGTCCTGTCGGGTTTCGCCAC
CTCTGACTTGAGCGTCGATTTTTGTGATGCTCGTCAGGGGGGCGGAGCCTATGGAAAAACGCCAGCAACG
CGGCCTTTTTACGGTTCCTGGCCTTTTGCTGGCCTTTTGCTCACATGTTCTTTCCTGCGTTATCCCCTGA
TTCTGTGGATAACCGTATTACCGCCTTTGAGTGAGCTGATACCGGTTGGGCGTCGCTTGGTCGGTCATTT
CGAACCCCAGAGTCCCGCTTACGCCCCGCCCTGCCACTCATCGCAGTACTGTTGTAATTCATTAAGCATT
CTGCCGACATGGAAGCCATCACAGACGGCATGATGAACCTGAATCGCCAGCGGCATCAGCACCTTGTCGC
CTTGCGTATAATATTTGCCCATAGTGAAAACGGGGGCGAAGAAGTTGTCCATATTGGCCACGTTTAAATC
AAAACTGGTGAAACTCACCCAGGGATTGGCTGAGACGAAAAACATATTCTCAATAAACCCTTTAGGGAAA
TAGGCCAGGTTTTCACCGTAACACGCCACATCTTGCGAATATATGTGTAGAAACTGCCGGAAATCGTCGT
GGTATTCACTCCAGAGCGATGAAAACGTTTCAGTTTGCTCATGGAAAACGGTGTAACAAGGGTGAACACT
ATCCCATATCACCAGCTCACCGTCTTTCATTGCCATACGGAATTCCGGATGAGCATTCATCAGGCGGGCA
AGAATGTGAATAAAGGCCGGATAAAACTTGTGCTTATTTTTCTTTACGGTCTTTAAAAAGGCCGTAATAT
CCAGCTGAACGGTCTGGTTATAGGTACATTGAGCAACTGACTGAAATGCCTCAAAATGTTCTTTACGATG
CCATTGGGATATATCAACGGTGGTATATCCAGTGATTTTTTTCTCCATGATCTGCCTCCTGGGTTTAGTT
CCTCACCTTGTCGTATTATACTATGCCGATATACTATGCCGATGATTAATTGTCAACAGTATTAGAATTC
GATTTGACCTCCCACCGTACACGCCTACCGCCCATTTGCGTCAACGGGGCGGGGTTATTACGACATTTTG
GAAAGTCCCGTTGATTTTGGTGCCAAAACAAACTCCCATTGACGTCAATGGGGTGGAGACTTGGAAATCC
CCGTGAGTCAAACCGCTATCCACGCCCATTGGTGTACTGCCAAAACCGCATCACCATGGTAATAGCGATG
ACTAATACGTAGATGTACTGCCAAGTAGGAAAGTCCCGTAAGGTCATGTACTGGGCATAATGCCAGGCGG
GCCATTTACCGTCATTGACGTCAATAGGGGGCGGACTTGGCATATGATACACTTGATGTACTGCCAAGTG
GGCAGTTTACCGTAAATACTCCACCCATTGACGTCAATGGAAAGTCCCTATTGGCGTTACTATGGGAACA
TACGTCATTATTGACGTCAATGGGCGGGGGTCGTTGGGCGGTCAGCCAGGCGGGCCATTTACCGTAAGTT
ATGTAACGCGGAACTCCATATATGGGCTATGAACTAATGACCCCGTAATTGATTACTATTAATAACTAGT
GGCGCGCCAGGGAGGCCTATATAAGCAGAGCTGGTTTAGTGAACCGTCAGATCGCCCATTTAGGTGACAC
TATAGAATACAAGCTACTTGTTCTTTTTGCAGCTAGCGATCGCCATGGATGGAGAGGAGAAAACCTATGG
TGGCTGTGAAGGACCTGATGCC
[288 nt withheld, positions 4783-5070]
GTTTCTCTCGGCTCGAGCGGCGTCTTCACACTCGAAGATTTCGTTGGGGACTGGCGACAGACAGCCGGCT
ACAACCTGGACCAAGTCCTTGAACAGGGAGGTGTGTCCAGTTTGTTTCAGAATCTCGGGGTGTCCGTAAC
TCCGATCCAAAGGATTGTCCTGAGCGGTGAAAATGGGCTGAAGATCGACATCCATGTCATCATCCCGTAT
GAAGGTCTGAGCGGCGACCAAATGGGCCAGATCGAAAAAATTTTTAAGGTGGTGTACCCTGTGGATGATC
ATCACTTTAAGGTGATCCTGCACTATGGCACACTGGTAATCGACGGGGTTACGCCGAACATGATCGACTA
TTTCGGACGGCCGTATGAAGGCATCGCCGTGTTCGACGGCAAAAAGATCACTGTAACAGGGACCCTGTGG
AACGGCAACAAAATTATCGACGAGCGCCTGATCAACCCCGACGGCTCCCTGCTGTTCCGAGTAACCATCA
ACGGAGTGACCGGCTGGCGGCTGTGCGAACGCATTCTGGCGTAAGGCCGCGACTCTAGAAACACCTAGGC
TCTCGTACGAAGTCAGCTGATAACGTCGACGTATTGCGGCCGCGGATCATAATCAGCCATACCACATTTG
TAGAGGTTTTACTTGCTTTAAAAAACCTCCCACACCTCCCCCTGAACCTGAAACATAAAATGAATGCAAT
TGTTGTTGTTAACTTGTTTATTGCAGCTTATAATGGTTACAAATAAAGCAATAGCATCACAAATTTCACA
AATAAAGCATTTTTTTCACTGCCGACGTCACGCGTCTT
Features (pLannotate 1.2.2; 16 found; start..end, strand, type, name):
     20..231     +  promoter       EF-1α core promoter: core promoter for human elongation factor EF-1α
    232..341     +  intron         EF-1α intron A (fragment): intron upstream of the start codon of human EF-1α
    967..1170    +  intron         EF-1α intron A: truncated intron upstream of the start codon of human EF-1α
   1557..2348    +  CDS            neo: KKA2_KLEPN - Also known as kan, nptII. Experimental evidence at protein level: Swiss-Prot protein existence level 1. Resistance to kanamycin, neomycin, paromomycin, ribostamycin, butirosin and gentamicin B. From Klebsiella pneumoniae.
   2375..2423    +  polyA_signal   poly(A) signal: synthetic polyadenylation signal
   2549..3137    +  rep_origin     ori: high-copy-number ColE1/pMB1/pBR322/pUC origin of replication
   3312..3968    -  CDS            cat: CAT_ECOLX - Experimental evidence at protein level: Swiss-Prot protein existence level 1. This enzyme is an effector of chloramphenicol resistance in bacteria. From Escherichia coli. This protein is used as a marker in many commonly used cloning vectors, such as pACYC184.
   4000..4047    -  promoter       EM7 promoter: synthetic bacterial promoter&nbsp
   4066..4253    -  promoter       CMV promoter (fragment): human cytomegalovirus (CMV) immediate early promoter
   4255..4620    -  enhancer       CMV enhancer: human cytomegalovirus immediate early enhancer
   4630..4652    +  promoter       minimal CMV promoter (fragment): human cytomegalovirus (CMV) immediate early promoter
   4678..4696    +  promoter       SP6 promoter: promoter for bacteriophage SP6 RNA polymerase
   4735..5070    +  CDS            ELOC (sequence partly withheld): ELOC_BOVIN - Also known as TCEB1. Experimental evidence at protein level: Swiss-Prot protein existence level 1. The elongin BC complex seems to be involved as an adapter protein in the proteasomal degradation of target proteins via different E3 ubiquitin ligase complexes, including the von Hippel-Lindau ubiquitination complex CBC(VHL). By binding to BC-box motifs it seems to link target recruitment subunits, like VHL and members of the SOCS box family, to Cullin/RBX1 modules that activate E2 ubiquitination enzymes. From Bos taurus (Bovine).
   5092..5604    +  CDS            Nluc: NanoLuc® luciferase human codon-optimized
   5675..5758    +  CDS            large T antigen (fragment): large T antigen from SV40 (simian virus 40)
   5781..5862    +  polyA_signal   SV40 poly(A) signal: SV40 polyadenylation signal
