[The description below was written by a language model from this plasmid's Addgene catalogue record and pLannotate feature annotations shown in this document.]
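Description:
TCEB1-NanoLuc Fusion Vector is a mammalian expression plasmid built on the pFC223C NanoLuc CMV-Neo BiBRET-Balanced backbone. It produces human TCEB1 (current gene symbol ELOC, elongin C) fused at its C terminus to NanoLuc luciferase. It is propagated in E. coli from a high-copy ColE1/pUC-type origin and selected with chloramphenicol through a cat gene that the annotation places downstream of a synthetic bacterial EM7 promoter. For selection in mammalian cells it carries a neomycin phosphotransferase (neo) coding sequence followed by a synthetic polyadenylation signal. This lies downstream of annotated EF-1α core promoter and intron A segments, which presumably drive it, although the record does not say so explicitly.

The catalogue lists CMV as the promoter for the fusion. In the feature table, the ELOC reading frame is immediately preceded by a short fragment of the minimal CMV promoter and an SP6 phage promoter, which would allow in vitro transcription. A full CMV enhancer and a CMV promoter fragment lie just upstream but are annotated on the opposite strand, so the exact promoter architecture is not clear from the annotation alone; it may relate to the "balanced" expression design implied by the backbone name. The ELOC annotation matched the bovine protein entry, which likely reflects high sequence conservation, as the catalogue gives the insert as unmutated human sequence. The human codon-optimised Nluc coding sequence follows after a short gap, and the unit ends with an SV40 polyadenylation region.

Elongin C is an adaptor in Cullin-based E3 ubiquitin ligase complexes such as the VHL complex. The stated purpose is simply expression of the fusion in mammalian cells. The backbone name suggests use of the NanoLuc tag as a luminescent donor in BRET-type assays.
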