Addgene plasmid #238737: TCEB1-NanoLuc Fusion Vector
Purpose: Express TCEB1-NanoLuc Fusion Protein in Mammalian Cells under a CMV promoter
Depositing lab: Promega Corporation.
Backbone
  Vector backbone: pFC223C NanoLuc(R) CMV-Neo BiBRET-Balanced Vector
  Vector type: Mammalian Expression
  Selectable markers: Neomycin
Growth in bacteria
  Bacterial resistance: Chloramphenicol, 25 μg/mL
  Growth temperature: 37°C
  Growth strain: DH5alpha
  Copy number: High Copy
Gene/Insert
  Gene/Insert name: TCEB1
  Species: H. sapiens (human)
  Mutation: None
  Entrez Gene: ELOC (a.k.a. SIII, TCEB1)
  Promoter: CMV
  Tag / fusion protein: NanoLuc (R) (C terminal on backbone)
  Cloning method: Other
Terms and licenses: Academic/Nonprofit Terms; Industry Terms
How to cite: TCEB1-NanoLuc Fusion Vector was a gift from Promega Corporation (Addgene plasmid # 238737 ; http://n2t.net/addgene:238737 ; RRID:Addgene_238737)
